Addgene plasmid #90770: MISP H9.2 gRNA
Purpose: 3rd generation lentiviral gRNA plasmid targeting human MISP
Depositing lab: Iain Cheeseman. Depositing organization: Whitehead Institute for Biomedical Research. Publication: Large-Scale Analysis of CRISPR/Cas9 Cell-Cycle Knockouts Reveals the Diversity of p53-Dependent Responses to Cell-Cycle Defects. McKinley KL, Cheeseman IM. Dev Cell. 2017 Feb 27;40(4):405-420.e2. doi: 10.1016/j.devcel.2017.01.012. Epub 2017 Feb 16. PubMed 28216383.
Backbone
  Vector backbone: pLenti-sgRNA
  Backbone manufacturer: Eric Lander & David Sabatini labs (Addgene plasmid #71409)
  Backbone size w/o insert (bp): 9151
  Vector type: Lentiviral, CRISPR
  Selectable markers: Puromycin
Growth in bacteria
  Bacterial resistance: Ampicillin, 100 μg/mL
  Growth temperature: 37°C
  Growth strain: NEB Stable
  Copy number: Unknown
Gene/Insert
  Gene/Insert name: MISP (Guide Designation H9.2) (alt name: pKMKO series)
  gRNA/shRNA sequence: CACCgCACCAGATGGTATGTGTAGC
  Species: H. sapiens (human)
  Promoter: U6
  Cloning method: Restriction Enzyme; 5′ cloning site BsmBI (destroyed during cloning); 3′ cloning site BsmBI (destroyed during cloning)
  Sequencing primers: 5′ hU6-F (5'-GAGGGCCTATTTCCCATGATT-3'); 3′ EF1a-R (5'-CACGGCGACTACTGCACTTA-3')
Terms and licenses: Academic/Nonprofit Terms; Industry Terms: Not Available to Industry
Depositor comments: Please note that gRNA target sequence listed is not strictly the 20nt spacer sequence, but also contains the 5' BsmBI overhang. For more information about knockout human cell lines generated using this plasmid, please see http://cellcycleknockouts.wi.mit.edu/ .
How to cite: MISP H9.2 gRNA was a gift from Iain Cheeseman (Addgene plasmid # 90770 ; http://n2t.net/addgene:90770 ; RRID:Addgene_90770)
