[The description below was written by a language model from this plasmid's Addgene catalogue record and pLannotate feature annotations shown in this document.]
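Description:
MISP H9.2 gRNA is a third-generation lentiviral CRISPR guide plasmid built on the pLenti-sgRNA backbone, carrying a single guide RNA directed against the human MISP gene. It is maintained in E. coli through a high-copy ColE1/pUC-type origin and ampicillin resistance (AmpR under its own bla promoter). An f1 origin, an SV40 origin and small lac/lacZα remnants are also present as backbone carry-overs. The catalogue lists the empty backbone at 9,151 bp, whereas the sequenced record is 7,302 nt. This would be consistent with loss of a stuffer fragment when the guide oligos were cloned between the two BsmBI sites, which were destroyed in the process, although the record does not explain the difference.

The lentiviral transfer cassette starts with an RSV promoter driving a truncated HIV-1 5′ LTR, which makes genomic RNA production Tat-independent, as is typical of third-generation systems. This is followed by the Ψ packaging signal with a partial gag region and the RRE for Rev-dependent nuclear export. Within the provirus, a human U6 Pol III promoter transcribes the MISP-targeting spacer fused to the S. pyogenes sgRNA scaffold, annotated as a tracrRNA fragment. A cPPT/CTS element sits downstream, followed by an EF-1α core promoter driving the puromycin N-acetyltransferase gene for selection of transduced mammalian cells. WPRE enhances transcript expression, and the ΔU3 self-inactivating 3′ LTR is followed by an SV40 polyadenylation signal.

No Cas9 is encoded, so the nuclease must be supplied separately in the target cells. The plasmid belongs to a guide series used to generate knockouts of cell-cycle genes in human cell lines for analysis of the resulting phenotypes.
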