Features (pLannotate 1.2.2; 28 found; start..end, strand, type, name):
      1..26      +  rep_origin     RSF ori (fragment): Plasmids containing the RSF 1030 origin of replication can be propagated in E. coli cells that contain additional plasmids with compatible origins.
     28..120     +  CDS            lacI (fragment): lac repressor; lacI; The lac repressor binds to the lac operator to inhibit transcription in E. coli. This inhibition can be relieved by adding lactose or isopropyl-β-D-thiogalactopyranoside (IPTG).
    133..154     +  protein_bind   CAP binding site: CAP binding activates transcription in the presence of cAMP. E. coli catabolite activator protein
    169..199     +  promoter       lac promoter: promoter for the E. coli lac operon
    207..223     +  protein_bind   lac operator: The lac repressor binds to the lac operator to inhibit transcription in E. coli. This inhibition can be relieved by adding lactose or isopropyl-β-D-thiogalactopyranoside (IPTG). lac repressor encoded by lacI
    268..286     +  promoter       T3 promoter: promoter for bacteriophage T3 RNA polymerase
    314..540     +  promoter       RSV promoter: Rous sarcoma virus enhancer/promoter
    541..721     +  LTR            5' LTR (truncated): truncated 5' long terminal repeat (LTR) from HIV-1
    768..893     +  misc_feature   HIV-1 Ψ: packaging signal of human immunodeficiency virus type 1
    877..1240    +  CDS            HIV-1 gag (fragment): gag protein from human immunodeficiency virus 1; gag
   1386..1619    +  misc_feature   RRE: The Rev response element (RRE) of HIV-1 allows for Rev-dependent mRNA export from the nucleus to the cytoplasm.
   1996..2022    +  CDS            Rev (fragment): human immunodeficiency virus 1 (HIV-1) Rev protein; rev; enhances nuclear export of unspliced and incompletely spliced viral mRNAs
   2026..2266    +  promoter       U6 promoter: RNA polymerase III promoter for human U6 snRNA
   2314..2381    +  misc_RNA       tracrRNA (fragment): trans-activating CRISPR RNA for the Streptococcus pyogenes CRISPR/Cas9 system
   2430..2547    +  misc_feature   cPPT/CTS: central polypurine tract and central termination sequence of HIV-1
   2616..2827    +  promoter       EF-1α core promoter: core promoter for human elongation factor EF-1α
   2853..3452    +  CDS            PuroR (fragment): puromycin N-acetyltransferase; pac from Streptomyces; confers resistance to puromycin
   3468..4056    +  misc_feature   WPRE: woodchuck hepatitis virus posttranscriptional regulatory element
   4107..4126    +  misc_feature   cPPT/CTS (fragment): central polypurine tract and central termination sequence of HIV-1
   4128..4361    +  LTR            3' LTR (ΔU3): self-inactivating 3' long terminal repeat (LTR) from HIV-1
   4439..4560    +  polyA_signal   SV40 poly(A) signal: SV40 polyadenylation signal
   4600..4735    +  rep_origin     SV40 ori: SV40 origin of replication
   4756..4774    -  promoter       T7 promoter: promoter for bacteriophage T7 RNA polymerase
   4782..4937    +  CDS            lacZα (fragment): LacZα fragment of β-galactosidase; lacZ fragment
   4942..5370    +  rep_origin     f1 ori (sequence partly withheld): f1 bacteriophage origin of replication; arrow indicates direction of (+) strand synthesis
   5423..5527    +  promoter       AmpR promoter: bla
   5528..6388    +  CDS            AmpR: β-lactamase; bla; confers resistance to ampicillin, carbenicillin, and related antibiotics
   6559..7147    +  rep_origin     ori: high-copy-number ColE1/pMB1/pBR322/pUC origin of replication
>Addgene plasmid #90770 | MISP H9.2 gRNA | addgene full sequence | sequence record 183560 | Addgene NGS Result
CGAGTCAGTGAGCGAGGAAGCGGAAGAGCGCCCAATACGCAAACCGCCTCTCCCCGCGCGTTGGCCGATT
CATTAATGCAGCTGGCACGACAGGTTTCCCGACTGGAAAGCGGGCAGTGAGCGCAACGCAATTAATGTGA
GTTAGCTCACTCATTAGGCACCCCAGGCTTTACACTTTATGCTTCCGGCTCGTATGTTGTGTGGAATTGT
GAGCGGATAACAATTTCACACAGGAAACAGCTATGACCATGATTACGCCAAGCGCGCAATTAACCCTCAC
TAAAGGGAACAAAAGCTGGAGCTGCAAGCTTAATGTAGTCTTATGCAATACTCTTGTAGTCTTGCAACAT
GGTAACGATGAGTTAGCAACATGCCTTACAAGGAGAGAAAAAGCACCGTGCATGCCGATTGGTGGAAGTA
AGGTGGTACGATCGTGCCTTATTAGGAAGGCAACAGACGGGTCTGACATGGATTGGACGAACCACTGAAT
TGCCGCATTGCAGAGATATTGTATTTAAGTGCCTAGCTCGATACATAAACGGGTCTCTCTGGTTAGACCA
GATCTGAGCCTGGGAGCTCTCTGGCTAACTAGGGAACCCACTGCTTAAGCCTCAATAAAGCTTGCCTTGA
GTGCTTCAAGTAGTGTGTGCCCGTCTGTTGTGTGACTCTGGTAACTAGAGATCCCTCAGACCCTTTTAGT
CAGTGTGGAAAATCTCTAGCAGTGGCGCCCGAACAGGGACTTGAAAGCGAAAGGGAAACCAGAGGAGCTC
TCTCGACGCAGGACTCGGCTTGCTGAAGCGCGCACGGCAAGAGGCGAGGGGCGGCGACTGGTGAGTACGC
CAAAAATTTTGACTAGCGGAGGCTAGAAGGAGAGAGATGGGTGCGAGAGCGTCAGTATTAAGCGGGGGAG
AATTAGATCGCGATGGGAAAAAATTCGGTTAAGGCCAGGGGGAAAGAAAAAATATAAATTAAAACATATA
GTATGGGCAAGCAGGGAGCTAGAACGATTCGCAGTTAATCCTGGCCTGTTAGAAACATCAGAAGGCTGTA
GACAAATACTGGGACAGCTACAACCATCCCTTCAGACAGGATCAGAAGAACTTAGATCATTATATAATAC
AGTAGCAACCCTCTATTGTGTGCATCAAAGGATAGAGATAAAAGACACCAAGGAAGCTTTAGACAAGATA
GAGGAAGAGCAAAACAAAAGTAAGACCACCGCACAGCAAGCGGCCGCTGATCTTCAGACCTGGAGGAGGA
GATATGAGGGACAATTGGAGAAGTGAATTATATAAATATAAAGTAGTAAAAATTGAACCATTAGGAGTAG
CACCCACCAAGGCAAAGAGAAGAGTGGTGCAGAGAGAAAAAAGAGCAGTGGGAATAGGAGCTTTGTTCCT
TGGGTTCTTGGGAGCAGCAGGAAGCACTATGGGCGCAGCGTCAATGACGCTGACGGTACAGGCCAGACAA
TTATTGTCTGGTATAGTGCAGCAGCAGAACAATTTGCTGAGGGCTATTGAGGCGCAACAGCATCTGTTGC
AACTCACAGTCTGGGGCATCAAGCAGCTCCAGGCAAGAATCCTGGCTGTGGAAAGATACCTAAAGGATCA
ACAGCTCCTGGGGATTTGGGGTTGCTCTGGAAAACTCATTTGCACCACTGCTGTGCCTTGGAATGCTAGT
TGGAGTAATAAATCTCTGGAACAGATTTGGAATCACACGACCTGGATGGAGTGGGACAGAGAAATTAACA
ATTACACAAGCTTAATACACTCCTTAATTGAAGAATCGCAAAACCAGCAAGAAAAGAATGAACAAGAATT
ATTGGAATTAGATAAATGGGCAAGTTTGTGGAATTGGTTTAACATAACAAATTGGCTGTGGTATATAAAA
TTATTCATAATGATAGTAGGAGGCTTGGTAGGTTTAAGAATAGTTTTTGCTGTACTTTCTATAGTGAATA
GAGTTAGGCAGGGATATTCACCATTATCGTTTCAGACCCACCTCCCAACCCCGAGGGGACCCAGAGAGGG
CCTATTTCCCATGATTCCTTCATATTTGCATATACGATACAAGGCTGTTAGAGAGATAATTAGAATTAAT
TTGACTGTAAACACAAAGATATTAGTACAAAATACGTGACGTAGAAAGTAATAATTTCTTGGGTAGTTTG
CAGTTTTAAAATTATGTTTTAAAATGGACTATCATATGCTTACCGTAACTTGAAAGTATTTCGATTTCTT
GGCTTTATATATCTTGTGGAAAGGACGAAACACCGCACCAGATGGTATGTGTAGCGTTTAAGAGCTATGC
TGGAAACAGCATAGCAAGTTTAAATAAGGCTAGTCCGTTATCAACTTGAAAAAGTGGCACCGAGTCGGTG
CTTTTTTTGAATTCTAGATCTTGAGACAAATGGCAGTATTCATCCACAATTTTAAAAGAAAAGGGGGGAT
TGGGGGGTACAGTGCAGGGGAAAGAATAGTAGACATAATAGCAACAGACATACAAACTAAAGAATTACAA
AAACAAATTACAAAAATTCAAAATTTTCGGGTTTATTACAGGGACAGCAGAGATCCACTTTGGCGCCGGC
TCGAGTGGCTCCGGTGCCCGTCAGTGGGCAGAGCGCACATCGCCCACAGTCCCCGAGAAGTTGGGGGGAG
GGGTCGGCAATTGAACCGGTGCCTAGAGAAGGTGGCGCGGGGTAAACTGGGAAAGTGATGTCGTGTACTG
GCTCCGCCTTTTTCCCGAGGGTGGGGGAGAACCGTATATAAGTGCAGTAGTCGCCGTGAACGTTCTTTTT
CGCAACGGGTTTGCCGCCAGAACACAGGTGTCGTGACGCGGGATCCGCCACCATGACCGAGTACAAGCCC
ACGGTGCGCCTCGCCACCCGCGACGACGTCCCCAGGGCCGTACGCACCCTCGCCGCCGCGTTCGCCGACT
ACCCCGCCACGCGCCACACCGTCGATCCGGACCGCCACATCGAGCGGGTCACCGAGCTGCAAGAACTCTT
CCTCACGCGCGTCGGGCTCGACATCGGCAAGGTGTGGGTCGCGGACGACGGCGCCGCGGTGGCGGTCTGG
ACCACGCCGGAGAGCGTCGAAGCGGGGGCGGTGTTCGCCGAGATCGGCCCGCGCATGGCCGAGTTGAGCG
GTTCCCGGCTGGCCGCGCAGCAACAGATGGAAGGCCTCCTGGCGCCGCACCGGCCCAAGGAGCCCGCGTG
GTTCCTGGCCACCGTCGGAGTCTCGCCCGACCACCAGGGCAAGGGTCTGGGCAGCGCCGTCGTGCTCCCC
GGAGTGGAGGCGGCCGAGCGCGCCGGGGTGCCCGCCTTCCTGGAGACCTCCGCGCCCCGCAACCTCCCCT
TCTACGAGCGGCTCGGCTTCACCGTCACCGCCGACGTCGAGGTGCCCGAAGGACCGCGCACCTGGTGCAT
GACCCGCAAGCCCGGTGCCTGAACGCGTTAAGTCGACAATCAACCTCTGGATTACAAAATTTGTGAAAGA
TTGACTGGTATTCTTAACTATGTTGCTCCTTTTACGCTATGTGGATACGCTGCTTTAATGCCTTTGTATC
ATGCTATTGCTTCCCGTATGGCTTTCATTTTCTCCTCCTTGTATAAATCCTGGTTGCTGTCTCTTTATGA
GGAGTTGTGGCCCGTTGTCAGGCAACGTGGCGTGGTGTGCACTGTGTTTGCTGACGCAACCCCCACTGGT
TGGGGCATTGCCACCACCTGTCAGCTCCTTTCCGGGACTTTCGCTTTCCCCCTCCCTATTGCCACGGCGG
AACTCATCGCCGCCTGCCTTGCCCGCTGCTGGACAGGGGCTCGGCTGTTGGGCACTGACAATTCCGTGGT
GTTGTCGGGGAAATCATCGTCCTTTCCTTGGCTGCTCGCCTGTGTTGCCACCTGGATTCTGCGCGGGACG
TCCTTCTGCTACGTCCCTTCGGCCCTCAATCCAGCGGACCTTCCTTCCCGCGGCCTGCTGCCGGCTCTGC
GGCCTCTTCCGCGTCTTCGCCTTCGCCCTCAGACGAGTCGGATCTCCCTTTGGGCCGCCTCCCCGCGTCG
ACTTTAAGACCAATGACTTACAAGGCAGCTGTAGATCTTAGCCACTTTTTAAAAGAAAAGGGGGGACTGG
AAGGGCTAATTCACTCCCAACGAAGACAAGATCTGCTTTTTGCTTGTACTGGGTCTCTCTGGTTAGACCA
GATCTGAGCCTGGGAGCTCTCTGGCTAACTAGGGAACCCACTGCTTAAGCCTCAATAAAGCTTGCCTTGA
GTGCTTCAAGTAGTGTGTGCCCGTCTGTTGTGTGACTCTGGTAACTAGAGATCCCTCAGACCCTTTTAGT
CAGTGTGGAAAATCTCTAGCAGTACGTATAGTAGTTCATGTCATCTTATTATTCAGTATTTATAACTTGC
AAAGAAATGAATATCAGAGAGTGAGAGGAACTTGTTTATTGCAGCTTATAATGGTTACAAATAAAGCAAT
AGCATCACAAATTTCACAAATAAAGCATTTTTTTCACTGCATTCTAGTTGTGGTTTGTCCAAACTCATCA
ATGTATCTTATCATGTCTGGCTCTAGCTATCCCGCCCCTAACTCCGCCCATCCCGCCCCTAACTCCGCCC
AGTTCCGCCCATTCTCCGCCCCATGGCTGACTAATTTTTTTTATTTATGCAGAGGCCGAGGCCGCCTCGG
CCTCTGAGCTATTCCAGAAGTAGTGAGGAGGCTTTTTTGGAGGCCTAGGGACGTACCCAATTCGCCCTAT
AGTGAGTCGTATTACGCGCGCTCACTGGCCGTCGTTTTACAACGTCGTGACTGGGAAAACCCTGGCGTTA
CCCAACTTAATCGCCTTGCAGCACATCCCCCTTTCGCCAGCTGGCGTAATAGCGAAGAGGCCCGCACCGA
TCGCCCTTCCCAACAGTTGCGCAGCCTGAATGGCGAATGGG
[124 nt withheld, positions 4942-5065]
C
[91 nt withheld, positions 5067-5157]
A
[49 nt withheld, positions 5159-5207]
CCTTTGACGTTGGAGTCCACGTTCTTT
[37 nt withheld, positions 5235-5271]
ACCCTATCTCGGTCTATTCTTTTGATTTATAAGGGATTTTGCCGATTTCGGCCTATTGGTTAAAAAATGA
GCTGATTTAACAAAAATTTAACGCGAATTTTAACAAAATATTAACGCTTACAATTTAGGTGGCACTTTTC
GGGGAAATGTGCGCGGAACCCCTATTTGTTTATTTTTCTAAATACATTCAAATATGTATCCGCTCATGAG
ACAATAACCCTGATAAATGCTTCAATAATATTGAAAAAGGAAGAGTATGAGTATTCAACATTTCCGTGTC
GCCCTTATTCCCTTTTTTGCGGCATTTTGCCTTCCTGTTTTTGCTCACCCAGAAACGCTGGTGAAAGTAA
AAGATGCTGAAGATCAGTTGGGTGCACGAGTGGGTTACATCGAACTGGATCTCAACAGCGGTAAGATCCT
TGAGAGTTTTCGCCCCGAAGAACGTTTTCCAATGATGAGCACTTTTAAAGTTCTGCTATGTGGCGCGGTA
TTATCCCGTATTGACGCCGGGCAAGAGCAACTCGGTCGCCGCATACACTATTCTCAGAATGACTTGGTTG
AGTACTCACCAGTCACAGAAAAGCATCTTACGGATGGCATGACAGTAAGAGAATTATGCAGTGCTGCCAT
AACCATGAGTGATAACACTGCGGCCAACTTACTTCTGACAACGATCGGAGGACCGAAGGAGCTAACCGCT
TTTTTGCACAACATGGGGGATCATGTAACTCGCCTTGATCGTTGGGAACCGGAGCTGAATGAAGCCATAC
CAAACGACGAGCGTGACACCACGATGCCTGTAGCAATGGCAACAACGTTGCGCAAACTATTAACTGGCGA
ACTACTTACTCTAGCTTCCCGGCAACAATTAATAGACTGGATGGAGGCGGATAAAGTTGCAGGACCACTT
CTGCGCTCGGCCCTTCCGGCTGGCTGGTTTATTGCTGATAAATCTGGAGCCGGTGAGCGTGGGTCTCGCG
GTATCATTGCAGCACTGGGGCCAGATGGTAAGCCCTCCCGTATCGTAGTTATCTACACGACGGGGAGTCA
GGCAACTATGGATGAACGAAATAGACAGATCGCTGAGATAGGTGCCTCACTGATTAAGCATTGGTAACTG
TCAGACCAAGTTTACTCATATATACTTTAGATTGATTTAAAACTTCATTTTTAATTTAAAAGGATCTAGG
TGAAGATCCTTTTTGATAATCTCATGACCAAAATCCCTTAACGTGAGTTTTCGTTCCACTGAGCGTCAGA
CCCCGTAGAAAAGATCAAAGGATCTTCTTGAGATCCTTTTTTTCTGCGCGTAATCTGCTGCTTGCAAACA
AAAAAACCACCGCTACCAGCGGTGGTTTGTTTGCCGGATCAAGAGCTACCAACTCTTTTTCCGAAGGTAA
CTGGCTTCAGCAGAGCGCAGATACCAAATACTGTTCTTCTAGTGTAGCCGTAGTTAGGCCACCACTTCAA
GAACTCTGTAGCACCGCCTACATACCTCGCTCTGCTAATCCTGTTACCAGTGGCTGCTGCCAGTGGCGAT
AAGTCGTGTCTTACCGGGTTGGACTCAAGACGATAGTTACCGGATAAGGCGCAGCGGTCGGGCTGAACGG
GGGGTTCGTGCACACAGCCCAGCTTGGAGCGAACGACCTACACCGAACTGAGATACCTACAGCGTGAGCT
ATGAGAAAGCGCCACGCTTCCCGAAGGGAGAAAGGCGGACAGGTATCCGGTAAGCGGCAGGGTCGGAACA
GGAGAGCGCACGAGGGAGCTTCCAGGGGGAAACGCCTGGTATCTTTATAGTCCTGTCGGGTTTCGCCACC
TCTGACTTGAGCGTCGATTTTTGTGATGCTCGTCAGGGGGGCGGAGCCTATGGAAAAACGCCAGCAACGC
GGCCTTTTTACGGTTCCTGGCCTTTTGCTGGCCTTTTGCTCACATGTTCTTTCCTGCGTTATCCCCTGAT
TCTGTGGATAACCGTATTACCGCCTTTGAGTGAGCTGATACCGCTCGCCGCAGCCGAACGACCGAGCGCA
G
